Addgene plasmid #158966: VanR - F165R
Purpose: Wild type VanR where the residue in position 165 was mutated from Phenylalanine to Arginine. This mutation abolished the response to vanillic acid. The gene is under the control of the TEF1 promoter.
Depositing lab: Michael Jensen. Depositing organization: Danmarks Tekniske Universitet. Publication: Directed evolution of VanR biosensor specificity in yeast. D'Ambrosio, V., Pramanik, S., Goroncy, K., Jakociunas, T., Schonauer, D., Davari, H. D., Schwaneberg, U., Keasling, J.D., Jensen, M.K.. Biotechnology Notes, Volume 1, 2020, Pages 9-15 10.1016/j.biotno.2020.01.002.
Backbone
  Vector backbone: pRS416
  Backbone size w/o insert (bp): 5650
  Total vector size (bp): 6385
  Vector type: Yeast Expression
Growth in bacteria
  Bacterial resistance: Ampicillin, 100 μg/mL
  Growth temperature: 37°C
  Growth strain: DH5alpha
  Copy number: Unknown
Gene/Insert
  Gene/Insert name: VanR - F165R
  Insert size (bp): 735
  Mutation: Wild type VanR from Caulobacter crescentus with mutation F165R
  Promoter: TEF1
  Cloning method: Unknown
  Sequencing primers: 5′ ATCTGTCAUAAAACAATGGACATGCC; 3′ CACGCGAUTATCAGTCTGCTCTTATA
Terms and licenses: Academic/Nonprofit Terms; Industry Terms: Not Available to Industry
How to cite: VanR - F165R was a gift from Michael Jensen (Addgene plasmid # 158966 ; http://n2t.net/addgene:158966 ; RRID:Addgene_158966)
