[The description below was written by a language model from this plasmid's Addgene catalogue record and pLannotate feature annotations shown in this document.]
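Description:
VanR - F165R is a yeast expression plasmid built on the pRS416 shuttle backbone, a centromeric vector for Saccharomyces cerevisiae. The CEN6/ARS element supports stable, low-copy maintenance in yeast, and the URA3 marker with its own promoter allows selection by uracil prototrophy and counterselection with 5-FOA. In E. coli the plasmid replicates from a high-copy ColE1/pUC-type origin and is selected with ampicillin through the AmpR (β-lactamase) cassette. The remaining annotated elements are backbone remnants from the pBluescript-derived cloning region: an f1 origin, lacZα and lacI fragments, the lac promoter and operator, and flanking T7 and T3 promoters.

The payload is a 735 bp coding sequence for VanR, the transcriptional regulator from Caulobacter crescentus, carrying a phenylalanine-to-arginine substitution at position 165. It is expressed from the constitutive S. cerevisiae TEF1 promoter. The feature table does not annotate the VanR open reading frame itself, but the unannotated interval between the TEF1 promoter and the CYC1 terminator fragment is consistent with the insert's position and size. An ADH1 terminator lies upstream of the TEF1 promoter in the opposite orientation, with no associated coding sequence annotated. The sequenced record (6,373 nt) is slightly shorter than the stated total size of 6,385 bp.

According to the record, the F165R mutation abolishes the response of VanR to vanillic acid. The plasmid comes from work on directed evolution of VanR biosensor specificity in yeast, where it would plausibly serve as a ligand-unresponsive variant for comparison with wild-type or evolved VanR. The reporter component of such a biosensor system is not carried on this plasmid.
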