Features (pLannotate 1.2.2; 21 found; start..end, strand, type, name):
     60..563     +  misc_feature   CEN/ARS: S. cerevisiae CEN6 centromere fused to an autonomously replicating sequence
    631..666     +  CDS            rop (fragment): Rop protein, which maintains plasmids at low copy number; rop
    768..817     +  misc_feature   bom (fragment): basis of mobility region from pBR322
    825..1040    +  promoter       URA3 promoter: S. cerevisiae URA3
   1041..1844    +  CDS            URA3: orotidine-5'-phosphate decarboxylase, required for uracil biosynthesis; S. cerevisiae URA3; yeast auxotrophic marker, counterselectable with 5-fluoroorotic acid (5-FOA)
   1923..1974    +  misc_feature   bom (fragment): basis of mobility region from pBR322
   2002..2430    -  rep_origin     f1 ori (sequence partly withheld): f1 bacteriophage origin of replication; arrow indicates direction of (+) strand synthesis
   2434..2589    -  CDS            lacZα (fragment): LacZα fragment of β-galactosidase; lacZ fragment
   2597..2615    +  promoter       T7 promoter: promoter for bacteriophage T7 RNA polymerase
   2624..2644    -  misc_feature   MCS (fragment): pBluescript multiple cloning site
   2644..2809    -  terminator     ADH1 terminator: S. cerevisiae ADH1; transcription terminator for the S. cerevisiae alcohol dehydrogenase 1 (ADH1) gene
   2865..3264    +  promoter       TEF1 promoter: S. cerevisiae TEF1; promoter for EF-1α
   4042..4213    +  terminator     CYC1 terminator (fragment): S. cerevisiae CYC1; transcription terminator for CYC1
   4231..4249    -  promoter       T3 promoter: promoter for bacteriophage T3 RNA polymerase
   4294..4310    -  protein_bind   lac operator: The lac repressor binds to the lac operator to inhibit transcription in E. coli. This inhibition can be relieved by adding lactose or isopropyl-β-D-thiogalactopyranoside (IPTG). lac repressor encoded by lacI
   4318..4348    -  promoter       lac promoter: promoter for the E. coli lac operon
   4363..4384    -  protein_bind   CAP binding site: CAP binding activates transcription in the presence of cAMP. E. coli catabolite activator protein
   4397..4489    -  CDS            lacI (fragment): lac repressor; lacI; The lac repressor binds to the lac operator to inhibit transcription in E. coli. This inhibition can be relieved by adding lactose or isopropyl-β-D-thiogalactopyranoside (IPTG).
   4672..5260    -  rep_origin     ori: high-copy-number ColE1/pMB1/pBR322/pUC origin of replication
   5431..6291    -  CDS            AmpR: β-lactamase; bla; confers resistance to ampicillin, carbenicillin, and related antibiotics
   6292..23      -  promoter       AmpR promoter (across the origin): bla
>Addgene plasmid #158966 | VanR - F165R | addgene full sequence | sequence record 319292 | Addgene NGS Result
AATAAACAAATAGGGGTTCCGCGCACATTTCCCCGAAAAGTGCCACCTGGGTCCTTTTCATCACGTGCTA
TAAAAATAATTATAATTTAAATTTTTTAATATAAATATATAAATTAAAAATAGAAAGTAAAAAAAGAAAT
TAAAGAAAAAATAGTTTTTGTTTTCCGAAGATGTAAAAGACTCTAGGGGGATCGCCAACAAATACTACCT
TTTATCTTGCTCTTCCTGCTCTCAGGTATTAATGCCGAATTGTTTCATCTTGTCTGTGTAGAAGACCACA
CACGAAAATCCTGTGATTTTACATTTTACTTATCGTTAATCGAATGTATATCTATTTAATCTGCTTTTCT
TGTCTAATAAATATATATGTAAAGTACGCTTTTTGTTGAAATTTTTTAAACCTTTGTTTATTTTTTTTTC
TTCATTCCGTAACTCTTCTACCTTCTTTATTTACTTTCTAAAATCCAAATACAAAACATAAAAATAAATA
AACACAGAGTAAATTCCCAAATTATTCCATCATTAAAAGATACGAGGCGCGTGTAAGTTACAGGCAAGCG
ATCCGTCTAAGAAACCATTATTATCATGACATTAACCTATAAAAATAGGCGTATCACGAGGCCCTTTCGT
CTCGCGCGTTTCGGTGATGACGGTGAAAACCTCTGACACATGCAGCTCCCGGAGACGGTCACAGCTTGTC
TGTAAGCGGATGCCGGGAGCAGACAAGCCCGTCAGGGCGCGTCAGCGGGTGTTGGCGGGTGTCGGGGCTG
GCTTAACTATGCGGCATCAGAGCAGATTGTACTGAGAGTGCACCATACCACCTTTTCAATTCATCATTTT
TTTTTTATTCTTTTTTTTGATTTCGGTTTCCTTGAAATTTTTTTGATTCGGTAATCTCCGAACAGAAGGA
AGAACGAAGGAAGGAGCACAGACTTAGATTGGTATATATACGCATATGTAGTGTTGAAGAAACATGAAAT
TGCCCAGTATTCTTAACCCAACTGCACAGAACAAAAACCTGCAGGAAACGAAGATAAATCATGTCGAAAG
CTACATATAAGGAACGTGCTGCTACTCATCCTAGTCCTGTTGCTGCCAAGCTATTTAATATCATGCACGA
AAAGCAAACAAACTTGTGTGCTTCATTGGATGTTCGTACCACCAAGGAATTACTGGAGTTAGTTGAAGCA
TTAGGTCCCAAAATTTGTTTACTAAAAACACATGTGGATATCTTGACTGATTTTTCCATGGAGGGCACAG
TTAAGCCGCTAAAGGCATTATCCGCCAAGTACAATTTTTTACTCTTCGAAGACAGAAAATTTGCTGACAT
TGGTAATACAGTCAAATTGCAGTACTCTGCGGGTGTATACAGAATAGCAGAATGGGCAGACATTACGAAT
GCACACGGTGTGGTGGGCCCAGGTATTGTTAGCGGTTTGAAGCAGGCGGCAGAAGAAGTAACAAAGGAAC
CTAGAGGCCTTTTGATGTTAGCAGAATTGTCATGCAAGGGCTCCCTATCTACTGGAGAATATACTAAGGG
TACTGTTGACATTGCGAAGAGCGACAAAGATTTTGTTATCGGCTTTATTGCTCAAAGAGACATGGGTGGA
AGAGATGAAGGTTACGATTGGTTGATTATGACACCCGGTGTGGGTTTAGATGACAAGGGAGACGCATTGG
GTCAACAGTATAGAACCGTGGATGATGTGGTCTCTACAGGATCTGACATTATTATTGTTGGAAGAGGACT
ATTTGCAAAGGGAAGGGATGCTAAGGTAGAGGGTGAACGTTACAGAAAAGCAGGCTGGGAAGCATATTTG
AGAAGATGCGGCCAGCAAAACTAAAAAACTGTATTATAAGTAAATGCATGTATACTAAACTCACAAATTA
GAGCTTCAATTTAATTATATCAGTTATTACCCTATGCGGTGTGAAATACCGCACAGATGCGTAAGGAGAA
AATACCGCATCAGGAAATTGTAAGCGTTAATATTTTGTTAAAATTCGCGTTAAATTTTTGTTAAATCAGC
TCATTTTTTAACCAATAGGCCGAAATCGGCAAAATCCCTTATAAATCAAAAGAATAGACCGAGATAGGGT
[37 nt withheld, positions 2101-2137]
AAAGAACGTGGACTCCAACGTCAAAGG
[49 nt withheld, positions 2165-2213]
T
[91 nt withheld, positions 2215-2305]
G
[124 nt withheld, positions 2307-2430]
CCATTCGCCATTCAGGCTGCGCAACTGTTGGGAAGGGCGATCGGTGCGGGCCTCTTCGCTATTACGCCAG
CTGGCGAAAGGGGGATGTGCTGCAAGGCGATTAAGTTGGGTAACGCCAGGGTTTTCCCAGTCACGACGTT
GTAAAACGACGGCCAGTGAGCGCGCGTAATACGACTCACTATAGGGCGAATTGGGTACCGGGCCCCCCCT
CGAGAGCGACCTCATGCTATACCTGAGAAAGCAACCTGACCTACAGGAAAGAGTTACTCAAGAATAAGAA
TTTTCGTTTTAAAACCTAAGAGTCACTTTAAAATTTGTATACACTTATTTTTTTTATAACTTATTTAATA
ATAAAAATCATAAATCATAAGAAATTCGCTTATTTAGAAGTGTCAACAACGTATCTACCAACGGAATGCG
TGCGATGCACACACCATAGCTTCAAAATGTTTCTACTCCTTTTTTACTCTTCCAGATTTTCTCGGACTCC
GCGCATCGCCGTACCACTTCAAAACACCCAAGCACAGCATACTAAATTTCCCCTCTTTCTTCCTCTAGGG
TGTCGTTAATTACCCGTACTAAAGGTTTGGAAAAGAAAAAAGAGACCGCCTCGTTTCTTTTTCTTCGTCG
AAAAAGGCAATAAAAATTTTTATCACGTTTCTTTTTCTTGAAAATTTTTTTTTTTGATTTTTTTCTCTTT
CGATGACCTCCCATTGATATTTAAGTTAATAAACGGTCTTCAATTTCTCAAGTTTCAGTTTCATTTTTCT
TGTTCTATTACAACTTTTTTTACTTCTTGCTCATTAGAAAGAAAGCATAGCAATCTAATCTAAGTTTTAA
TTACAAATCTGTCATAAAACAATGGACATGCCGAGAATCAAACCCGGTCAGAGGGTTATGATGGCGTTGC
GTAAGATGATCGCTAGTGGGGAAATCAAATCCGGCGAAAGGATTGCAGAGATCCCAACCGCAGCCGCACT
GGGGGTTTCCAGGATGCCAGTCCGTACAGCATTGCGTAGTTTGGAACAAGAGGGATTGGTGGTTCGTTTG
GGCGCCAGAGGTTACGCGGCTCGTGGTGTCAGCAGCGACCAAATAAGAGACGCGATCGAAGTTAGGGGAG
TACTGGAAGGGTTCGCTGCCAGGCGTTTAGCTGAGCGTGGGATGACAGCGGAAACCCATGCCCGTTTTGT
AGCTCTAATTGCTGAGGGAGAGGCTTTATTTGCAGCAGGGCGTCTAAACGGAGAGGATCTTGACAGGTAT
GCTGCGTACAACCAAGCATTTCACGACACCCTTGTGTCCGCGGCAGGCAATGGCGCGGTAGAGTCCGCCC
TTGCGCGTAACGGCTTCGAGCCCAGGGCCGCTGCTGGAGCATTAGCACTTGACCTAATGGACTTGCCAGC
GGAGTATGAACACCTGCTGGCGGCCCACAGACAGCATCAAGCCGTATTGGATGCGGTGTCATGTGGCGAT
GCAGAGGGAGCAGAGAGAATCATGAGGGACCACGCTCTTGCGGCGATCCGTAACGCAAAAGTTTTTGAAG
CTGCTGCTTCCGCTGGGGCTCCGCTAGGTGCGGCCTGGAGTATAAGAGCAGACTGATAATCGCGTGCATT
CATCCGCTCTAACCGAAAAGGAAGGAGTTAGACAACCTGAAGTCTAGGTCCCTATTTATTTTTTTATAGT
TATGTTAGTATTAAGAACGTTATTTATATTTCAAATTTTTCTTTTTTTTCTGTACAGACGCGTGTACGCA
TGTAACATTATACTGAAAACCTTGCTTGAGAAGAGCTCCAGCTTTTGTTCCCTTTAGTGAGGGTTAATTG
CGCGCTTGGCGTAATCATGGTCATAGCTGTTTCCTGTGTGAAATTGTTATCCGCTCACAATTCCACACAA
CATACGAGCCGGAAGCATAAAGTGTAAAGCCTGGGGTGCCTAATGAGTGAGCTAACTCACATTAATTGCG
TTGCGCTCACTGCCCGCTTTCCAGTCGGGAAACCTGTCGTGCCAGCTGCATTAATGAATCGGCCAACGCG
CGGGGAGAGGCGGTTTGCGTATTGGGCGCTCTTCCGCTTCCTCGCTCACTGACTCGCTGCGCTCGGTCGT
TCGGCTGCGGCGAGCGGTATCAGCTCACTCAAAGGCGGTAATACGGTTATCCACAGAATCAGGGGATAAC
GCAGGAAAGAACATGTGAGCAAAAGGCCAGCAAAAGGCCAGGAACCGTAAAAAGGCCGCGTTGCTGGCGT
TTTTCCATAGGCTCCGCCCCCCTGACGAGCATCACAAAAATCGACGCTCAAGTCAGAGGTGGCGAAACCC
GACAGGACTATAAAGATACCAGGCGTTTCCCCCTGGAAGCTCCCTCGTGCGCTCTCCTGTTCCGACCCTG
CCGCTTACCGGATACCTGTCCGCCTTTCTCCCTTCGGGAAGCGTGGCGCTTTCTCATAGCTCACGCTGTA
GGTATCTCAGTTCGGTGTAGGTCGTTCGCTCCAAGCTGGGCTGTGTGCACGAACCCCCCGTTCAGCCCGA
CCGCTGCGCCTTATCCGGTAACTATCGTCTTGAGTCCAACCCGGTAAGACACGACTTATCGCCACTGGCA
GCAGCCACTGGTAACAGGATTAGCAGAGCGAGGTATGTAGGCGGTGCTACAGAGTTCTTGAAGTGGTGGC
CTAACTACGGCTACACTAGAAGAACAGTATTTGGTATCTGCGCTCTGCTGAAGCCAGTTACCTTCGGAAA
AAGAGTTGGTAGCTCTTGATCCGGCAAACAAACCACCGCTGGTAGCGGTGGTTTTTTTGTTTGCAAGCAG
CAGATTACGCGCAGAAAAAAAGGATCTCAAGAAGATCCTTTGATCTTTTCTACGGGGTCTGACGCTCAGT
GGAACGAAAACTCACGTTAAGGGATTTTGGTCATGAGATTATCAAAAAGGATCTTCACCTAGATCCTTTT
AAATTAAAAATGAAGTTTTAAATCAATCTAAAGTATATATGAGTAAACTTGGTCTGACAGTTACCAATGC
TTAATCAGTGAGGCACCTATCTCAGCGATCTGTCTATTTCGTTCATCCATAGTTGCCTGACTCCCCGTCG
TGTAGATAACTACGATACGGGAGGGCTTACCATCTGGCCCCAGTGCTGCAATGATACCGCGAGACCCACG
CTCACCGGCTCCAGATTTATCAGCAATAAACCAGCCAGCCGGAAGGGCCGAGCGCAGAAGTGGTCCTGCA
ACTTTATCCGCCTCCATCCAGTCTATTAATTGTTGCCGGGAAGCTAGAGTAAGTAGTTCGCCAGTTAATA
GTTTGCGCAACGTTGTTGCCATTGCTACAGGCATCGTGGTGTCACGCTCGTCGTTTGGTATGGCTTCATT
CAGCTCCGGTTCCCAACGATCAAGGCGAGTTACATGATCCCCCATGTTGTGCAAAAAAGCGGTTAGCTCC
TTCGGTCCTCCGATCGTTGTCAGAAGTAAGTTGGCCGCAGTGTTATCACTCATGGTTATGGCAGCACTGC
ATAATTCTCTTACTGTCATGCCATCCGTAAGATGCTTTTCTGTGACTGGTGAGTACTCAACCAAGTCATT
CTGAGAATAGTGTATGCGGCGACCGAGTTGCTCTTGCCCGGCGTCAATACGGGATAATACCGCGCCACAT
AGCAGAACTTTAAAAGTGCTCATCATTGGAAAACGTTCTTCGGGGCGAAAACTCTCAAGGATCTTACCGC
TGTTGAGATCCAGTTCGATGTAACCCACTCGTGCACCCAACTGATCTTCAGCATCTTTTACTTTCACCAG
CGTTTCTGGGTGAGCAAAAACAGGAAGGCAAAATGCCGCAAAAAAGGGAATAAGGGCGACACGGAAATGT
TGAATACTCATACTCTTCCTTTTTCAATATTATTGAAGCATTTATCAGGGTTATTGTCTCATGAGCGGAT
ACATATTTGAATGTATTTAGAAA
